>Addgene plasmid #142419 | TFORF2418 | addgene full sequence | sequence record 397189 | Addgene NGS Result
TTAATGTAGTCTTATGCAATACTCTTGTAGTCTTGCAACATGGTAACGATGAGTTAGCAACATGCCTTAC
AAGGAGAGAAAAAGCACCGTGCATGCCGATTGGTGGAAGTAAGGTGGTACGATCGTGCCTTATTAGGAAG
GCAACAGACGGGTCTGACATGGATTGGACGAACCACTGAATTGCCGCATTGCAGAGATATTGTATTTAAG
TGCCTAGCTCGATACATAAACGGGTCTCTCTGGTTAGACCAGATCTGAGCCTGGGAGCTCTCTGGCTAAC
TAGGGAACCCACTGCTTAAGCCTCAATAAAGCTTGCCTTGAGTGCTTCAAGTAGTGTGTGCCCGTCTGTT
GTGTGACTCTGGTAACTAGAGATCCCTCAGACCCTTTTAGTCAGTGTGGAAAATCTCTAGCAGTGGCGCC
CGAACAGGGACTTGAAAGCGAAAGGGAAACCAGAGGAGCTCTCTCGACGCAGGACTCGGCTTGCTGAAGC
GCGCACGGCAAGAGGCGAGGGGCGGCGACTGGTGAGTACGCCAAAAATTTTGACTAGCGGAGGCTAGAAG
GAGAGAGATGGGTGCGAGAGCGTCAGTATTAAGCGGGGGAGAATTAGATCGCGATGGGAAAAAATTCGGT
TAAGGCCAGGGGGAAAGAAAAAATATAAATTAAAACATATAGTATGGGCAAGCAGGGAGCTAGAACGATT
CGCAGTTAATCCTGGCCTGTTAGAAACATCAGAAGGCTGTAGACAAATACTGGGACAGCTACAACCATCC
CTTCAGACAGGATCAGAAGAACTTAGATCATTATATAATACAGTAGCAACCCTCTATTGTGTGCATCAAA
GGATAGAGATAAAAGACACCAAGGAAGCTTTAGACAAGATAGAGGAAGAGCAAAACAAAAGTAAGACCAC
CGCACAGCAAGCGGCCGCTGATCTTCAGACCTGGAGGAGGAGATATGAGGGACAATTGGAGAAGTGAATT
ATATAAATATAAAGTAGTAAAAATTGAACCATTAGGAGTAGCACCCACCAAGGCAAAGAGAAGAGTGGTG
CAGAGAGAAAAAAGAGCAGTGGGAATAGGAGCTTTGTTCCTTGGGTTCTTGGGAGCAGCAGGAAGCACTA
TGGGCGCAGCGTCAATGACGCTGACGGTACAGGCCAGACAATTATTGTCTGGTATAGTGCAGCAGCAGAA
CAATTTGCTGAGGGCTATTGAGGCGCAACAGCATCTGTTGCAACTCACAGTCTGGGGCATCAAGCAGCTC
CAGGCAAGAATCCTGGCTGTGGAAAGATACCTAAAGGATCAACAGCTCCTGGGGATTTGGGGTTGCTCTG
GAAAACTCATTTGCACCACTGCTGTGCCTTGGAATGCTAGTTGGAGTAATAAATCTCTGGAACAGATTTG
GAATCACACGACCTGGATGGAGTGGGACAGAGAAATTAACAATTACACAAGCTTAATACACTCCTTAATT
GAAGAATCGCAAAACCAGCAAGAAAAGAATGAACAAGAATTATTGGAATTAGATAAATGGGCAAGTTTGT
GGAATTGGTTTAACATAACAAATTGGCTGTGGTATATAAAATTATTCATAATGATAGTAGGAGGCTTGGT
AGGTTTAAGAATAGTTTTTGCTGTACTTTCTATAGTGAATAGAGTTAGGCAGGGATATTCACCATTATCG
TTTCAGACCCACCTCCCAACCCCGAGGGGACCCATGCATTGCATCTCAATTAGTCAGCAACCAGGTGTGG
AAAGTCCCCAGGCTCCCCAGCAGGCAGAAGTATGCAAAGCATGCGTCTCAATTAGTCAGCAACCATAGTC
CCGCCCCTAACTCCGCCCATCCCGCCCCTAACTCCGCCCAGTTCCGCCCATTCTCCGCCCCATGGCTGAC
TAATTTTTTTTATTTATGCAGAGGCCGAGGCCGCCTCGGCCTCTGAGCTATTCCAGAAGTAGTGAGGAGG
CTTTTTTGGAGGCCTAGGCTTTTGCAAAAAGCTTTCTAGAGGTACCACCGGAGCTTACCATGACCGAGTA
CAAGCCCACGGTGCGCCTCGCCACCCGCGACGACGTCCCCAGGGCCGTACGCACCCTCGCCGCCGCGTTC
GCCGACTACCCCGCCACGCGCCACACCGTCGATCCGGACCGCCACATCGAGCGGGTCACCGAGCTGCAAG
AACTCTTCCTCACGCGCGTCGGGCTCGACATCGGCAAGGTGTGGGTCGCGGACGACGGCGCCGCCGTGGC
GGTCTGGACCACGCCGGAGAGCGTCGAAGCGGGGGCGGTGTTCGCCGAGATCGGCCCGCGCATGGCCGAG
TTGAGCGGTTCCCGGCTGGCCGCGCAGCAACAGATGGAAGGCCTCCTGGCGCCGCACCGGCCCAAGGAGC
CCGCGTGGTTCCTGGCCACCGTCGGCGTCTCGCCCGACCACCAGGGCAAGGGTCTGGGCAGCGCCGTCGT
GCTCCCCGGAGTGGAGGCGGCCGAGCGCGCCGGGGTGCCCGCCTTCCTGGAGACCTCCGCGCCCCGCAAC
CTCCCCTTCTACGAGCGGCTCGGCTTCACCGTCACCGCCGACGTCGAGGTGCCCGAAGGACCGCGCACCT
GGTGCATGACCCGCAAGCCCGGTGCCAGTTAACGAATTCTAGATCTTGAGACAAATGGCAGTATTCATCC
ACAATTTTAAAAGAAAAGGGGGGATTGGGGGGTACAGTGCAGGGGAAAGAATAGTAGACATAATAGCAAC
AGACATACAAACTAAAGAATTACAAAAACAAATTACAAAAATTCAAAATTTTCGGGTTTATTACAGGGAC
AGCAGAGATCCACTTTGGCGCCGGCTCGAGGCCTGCAGGTGCAAAGATGGATAAAGTTTTAAACAGAGAG
GAATCTTTGCAGCTAATGGACCTTCTAGGTCTTGAAAGGAGTGGGAATTGGCTCCGGTGCCCGTCAGTGG
GCAGAGCGCACATCGCCCACAGTCCCCGAGAAGTTGGGGGGAGGGGTCGGCAATTGAACCGGTGCCTAGA
GAAGGTGGCGCGGGGTAAACTGGGAAAGTGATGTCGTGTACTGGCTCCGCCTTTTTCCCGAGGGTGGGGG
AGAACCGTATATAAGTGCAGTAGTCGCCGTGAACGTTCTTTTTCGCAACGGGTTTGCCGCCAGAACACAG
GTAAGTGCCGTGTGTGGTTCCCGCGGGCCTGGCCTCTTTACGGGTTATGGCCCTTGCGTGCCTTGAATTA
CTTCCACCTGGCTGCAGTACGTGATTCTTGATCCCGAGCTTCGGGTTGGAAGTGGGTGGGAGAGTTCGAG
GCCTTGCGCTTAAGGAGCCCCTTCGCCTCGTGCTTGAGTTGAGGCCTGGCCTGGGCGCTGGGGCCGCCGC
GTGCGAATCTGGTGGCACCTTCGCGCCTGTCTCGCTGCTTTCGATAAGTCTCTAGCCATTTAAAATTTTT
GATGACCTGCTGCGACGCTTTTTTTCTGGCAAGATAGTCTTGTAAATGCGGGCCAAGATCTGCACACTGG
TATTTCGGTTTTTGGGGCCGCGGGCGGCGACGGGGCCCGTGCGTCCCAGCGCACATGTTCGGCGAGGCGG
GGCCTGCGAGCGCGGCCACCGAGAATCGGACGGGGGTAGTCTCAAGCTGGCCGGCCTGCTCTGGTGCCTG
GCCTCGCGCCGCCGTGTATCGCCCCGCCCTGGGCGGCAAGGCTGGCCCGGTCGGCACCAGTTGCGTGAGC
GGAAAGATGGCCGCTTCCCGGCCCTGCTGCAGGGAGCTCAAAATGGAGGACGCGGCGCTCGGGAGAGCGG
GCGGGTGAGTCACCCACACAAAGGAAAAGGGCCTTTCCGTCCTCAGCCGTCGCTTCATGTGACTCCACGG
AGTACCGGGCGCCGTCCAGGCACCTCGATTAGTTCTCGAGCTTTTGGAGTACGTCGTCTTTAGGTTGGGG
GGAGGGGTTTTATGCGATGGAGTTTCCCCACACTGAGTGGGTGGAGACTGAAGTTAGGCCAGCTTGGCAC
TTGATGTAATTCTCCTTGGAATTTGCCCTTTTTGAGTTTGGATCTTGGTTCATTCTCAAGCCTCAGACAG
TGGTTCAAAGTTTTTTTCTTCCATTTCAGGTGTCGTGAGGCTAGCACCGCCACCATGGCCACCAGGGTCC
GGACAGCTTCTATTTGGGTCCCACCTCTCCAAGAACGAAACAGTTCATGGGATAGGATCAGAAAGCTCCA
AGGTCAGGAATCCATCTTGGGCCAAGGGACTCCTGGTCTGCAACCTCTCCCTGGAACACCCAGGCAGAAG
CAGAAGAGTCGCAGAATAGAGAAAGTCCTAGAGTGGCTGTTTATTTCCCAAGAGCAGCCAAAAATCACCA
AGTCCTGGACACAGTCTGGAAAATTGATGATCTTATGGATTGGCATCAGGAAAATAAAGACAAGCTGGGA
AGTACGGCAAAAAGCTTTGAATGCACTACATTTGGAAAACTATGTCTTCTTAGTACAAAGTATCTTTCAA
GACAAAAACCTCATAAATGTGGCACGCATGGAAAGAGTTTAGTAATGAACTAGTCCGTAACTTGAAAGTA
TTTCGATTTCTTGGCTTTATATATCTTGTGGAAAGGACGAAGTGATGTCGTCACTCTTGTATGAACGCGT
TAAGTCGACAATCAACCTCTGGATTACAAAATTTGTGAAAGATTGACTGGTATTCTTAACTATGTTGCTC
CTTTTACGCTATGTGGATACGCTGCTTTAATGCCTTTGTATCATGCTATTGCTTCCCGTATGGCTTTCAT
TTTCTCCTCCTTGTATAAATCCTGGTTGCTGTCTCTTTATGAGGAGTTGTGGCCCGTTGTCAGGCAACGT
GGCGTGGTGTGCACTGTGTTTGCTGACGCAACCCCCACTGGTTGGGGCATTGCCACCACCTGTCAGCTCC
TTTCCGGGACTTTCGCTTTCCCCCTCCCTATTGCCACGGCGGAACTCATCGCCGCCTGCCTTGCCCGCTG
CTGGACAGGGGCTCGGCTGTTGGGCACTGACAATTCCGTGGTGTTGTCGGGGAAATCATCGTCCTTTCCT
TGGCTGCTCGCCTGTGTTGCCACCTGGATTCTGCGCGGGACGTCCTTCTGCTACGTCCCTTCGGCCCTCA
ATCCAGCGGACCTTCCTTCCCGCGGCCTGCTGCCGGCTCTGCGGCCTCTTCCGCGTCTTCGCCTTCGCCC
TCAGACGAGTCGGATCTCCCTTTGGGCCGCCTCCCCGCGTCGACTTTAAGACCAATGACTTACAAGGCAG
CTGTAGATCTTAGCCACTTTTTAAAAGAAAAGGGGGGACTGGAAGGGCTAATTCACTCCCAACGAAGACA
AGATCTGCTTTTTGCTTGTACTGGGTCTCTCTGGTTAGACCAGATCTGAGCCTGGGAGCTCTCTGGCTAA
CTAGGGAACCCACTGCTTAAGCCTCAATAAAGCTTGCCTTGAGTGCTTCAAGTAGTGTGTGCCCGTCTGT
TGTGTGACTCTGGTAACTAGAGATCCCTCAGACCCTTTTAGTCAGTGTGGAAAATCTCTAGCAGTACGTA
TAGTAGTTCATGTCATCTTATTATTCAGTATTTATAACTTGCAAAGAAATGAATATCAGAGAGTGAGAGG
AACTTGTTTATTGCAGCTTATAATGGTTACAAATAAAGCAATAGCATCACAAATTTCACAAATAAAGCAT
TTTTTTCACTGCATTCTAGTTGTGGTTTGTCCAAACTCATCAATGTATCTTATCATGTCTGGCTCTAGCT
ATCCCGCCCCTAACTCCGCCCATCCCGCCCCTAACTCCGCCCAGTTCCGCCCATTCTCCGCCCCATGGCT
GACTAATTTTTTTTATTTATGCAGAGGCCGAGGCCGCCTCGGCCTCTGAGCTATTCCAGAAGTAGTGAGG
AGGCTTTTTTGGAGGCCTAGGGACGTACCCAATTCGCCCTATAGTGAGTCGTATTACGCGCGCTCACTGG
CCGTCGTTTTACAACGTCGTGACTGGGAAAACCCTGGCGTTACCCAACTTAATCGCCTTGCAGCACATCC
CCCTTTCGCCAGCTGGCGTAATAGCGAAGAGGCCCGCACCGATCGCCCTTCCCAACAGTTGCGCAGCCTG
AATGGCGAATGGG
[124 nt withheld, positions 6104-6227]
C
[91 nt withheld, positions 6229-6319]
A
[49 nt withheld, positions 6321-6369]
CCTTTGACGTTGGAGTCCACGTTCTTT
[37 nt withheld, positions 6397-6433]
ACCCTATCTCGGTCTATTCTTTTGATTTATAAGGGATTTTGCCGATTTCGGCCTATTGGTTAAAAAATGA
GCTGATTTAACAAAAATTTAACGCGAATTTTAACAAAATATTAACGCTTACAATTTAGGTGGCACTTTTC
GGGGAAATGTGCGCGGAACCCCTATTTGTTTATTTTTCTAAATACATTCAAATATGTATCCGCTCATGAG
ACAATAACCCTGATAAATGCTTCAATAATATTGAAAAAGGAAGAGTATGAGTATTCAACATTTCCGTGTC
GCCCTTATTCCCTTTTTTGCGGCATTTTGCCTTCCTGTTTTTGCTCACCCAGAAACGCTGGTGAAAGTAA
AAGATGCTGAAGATCAGTTGGGTGCACGAGTGGGTTACATCGAACTGGATCTCAACAGCGGTAAGATCCT
TGAGAGTTTTCGCCCCGAAGAACGTTTTCCAATGATGAGCACTTTTAAAGTTCTGCTATGTGGCGCGGTA
TTATCCCGTATTGACGCCGGGCAAGAGCAACTCGGTCGCCGCATACACTATTCTCAGAATGACTTGGTTG
AGTACTCACCAGTCACAGAAAAGCATCTTACGGATGGCATGACAGTAAGAGAATTATGCAGTGCTGCCAT
AACCATGAGTGATAACACTGCGGCCAACTTACTTCTGACAACGATCGGAGGACCGAAGGAGCTAACCGCT
TTTTTGCACAACATGGGGGATCATGTAACTCGCCTTGATCGTTGGGAACCGGAGCTGAATGAAGCCATAC
CAAACGACGAGCGTGACACCACGATGCCTGTAGCAATGGCAACAACGTTGCGCAAACTATTAACTGGCGA
ACTACTTACTCTAGCTTCCCGGCAACAATTAATAGACTGGATGGAGGCGGATAAAGTTGCAGGACCACTT
CTGCGCTCGGCCCTTCCGGCTGGCTGGTTTATTGCTGATAAATCTGGAGCCGGTGAGCGTGGGTCTCGCG
GTATCATTGCAGCACTGGGGCCAGATGGTAAGCCCTCCCGTATCGTAGTTATCTACACGACGGGGAGTCA
GGCAACTATGGATGAACGAAATAGACAGATCGCTGAGATAGGTGCCTCACTGATTAAGCATTGGTAACTG
TCAGACCAAGTTTACTCATATATACTTTAGATTGATTTAAAACTTCATTTTTAATTTAAAAGGATCTAGG
TGAAGATCCTTTTTGATAATCTCATGACCAAAATCCCTTAACGTGAGTTTTCGTTCCACTGAGCGTCAGA
CCCCGTAGAAAAGATCAAAGGATCTTCTTGAGATCCTTTTTTTCTGCGCGTAATCTGCTGCTTGCAAACA
AAAAAACCACCGCTACCAGCGGTGGTTTGTTTGCCGGATCAAGAGCTACCAACTCTTTTTCCGAAGGTAA
CTGGCTTCAGCAGAGCGCAGATACCAAATACTGTTCTTCTAGTGTAGCCGTAGTTAGGCCACCACTTCAA
GAACTCTGTAGCACCGCCTACATACCTCGCTCTGCTAATCCTGTTACCAGTGGCTGCTGCCAGTGGCGAT
AAGTCGTGTCTTACCGGGTTGGACTCAAGACGATAGTTACCGGATAAGGCGCAGCGGTCGGGCTGAACGG
GGGGTTCGTGCACACAGCCCAGCTTGGAGCGAACGACCTACACCGAACTGAGATACCTACAGCGTGAGCT
ATGAGAAAGCGCCACGCTTCCCGAAGGGAGAAAGGCGGACAGGTATCCGGTAAGCGGCAGGGTCGGAACA
GGAGAGCGCACGAGGGAGCTTCCAGGGGGAAACGCCTGGTATCTTTATAGTCCTGTCGGGTTTCGCCACC
TCTGACTTGAGCGTCGATTTTTGTGATGCTCGTCAGGGGGGCGGAGCCTATGGAAAAACGCCAGCAACGC
GGCCTTTTTACGGTTCCTGGCCTTTTGCTGGCCTTTTGCTCACATGTTCTTTCCTGCGTTATCCCCTGAT
TCTGTGGATAACCGTATTACCGCCTTTGAGTGAGCTGATACCGCTCGCCGCAGCCGAACGACCGAGCGCA
GCGAGTCAGTGAGCGAGGAAGCGGAAGAGCGCCCAATACGCAAACCGCCTCTCCCCGCGCGTTGGCCGAT
TCATTAATGCAGCTGGCACGACAGGTTTCCCGACTGGAAAGCGGGCAGTGAGCGCAACGCAATTAATGTG
AGTTAGCTCACTCATTAGGCACCCCAGGCTTTACACTTTATGCTTCCGGCTCGTATGTTGTGTGGAATTG
TGAGCGGATAACAATTTCACACAGGAAACAGCTATGACCATGATTACGCCAAGCGCGCAATTAACCCTCA
CTAAAGGGAACAAAAGCTGGAGCTGCAAGC
Features (pLannotate 1.2.2; 31 found; start..end, strand, type, name):
      5..231     +  promoter       RSV promoter: Rous sarcoma virus enhancer/promoter
    232..412     +  LTR            5' LTR (truncated): truncated 5' long terminal repeat (LTR) from HIV-1
    459..584     +  misc_feature   HIV-1 Ψ: packaging signal of human immunodeficiency virus type 1
    568..931     +  CDS            HIV-1 gag (fragment): gag protein from human immunodeficiency virus 1; gag
   1077..1310    +  misc_feature   RRE: The Rev response element (RRE) of HIV-1 allows for Rev-dependent mRNA export from the nucleus to the cytoplasm.
   1687..1713    +  CDS            Rev (fragment): human immunodeficiency virus 1 (HIV-1) Rev protein; rev; enhances nuclear export of unspliced and incompletely spliced viral mRNAs
   1720..1743    +  promoter       SV40 promoter (fragment): SV40 early promoter
   1744..1815    +  promoter       SV40 promoter (fragment): SV40 enhancer and early promoter
   1839..1974    +  rep_origin     SV40 ori: SV40 origin of replication
   2020..2616    +  CDS            PuroR (fragment): puromycin N-acetyltransferase; pac from Streptomyces; confers resistance to puromycin
   2665..2782    +  misc_feature   cPPT/CTS: central polypurine tract and central termination sequence of HIV-1
   2847..2913    +  CDS            small t antigen (fragment): SV40 (simian virus 40) small t antigen
   2920..4098    +  promoter       EF-1α promoter: strong constitutive promoter for human elongation factor EF-1α
   4115..4480    +  CDS            ZNF268 (fragment): ZN268_HUMAN - Experimental evidence at protein level: Swiss-Prot protein existence level 1. [Isoform 2]: Contributes to cervical carcinogenesis in part through the TNF-alpha-induced NF-kappa-B signaling pathway by interacting with the I-kappa-B-kinase (IKK) core complex. From Homo sapiens (Human).
   4535..4588    +  promoter       U6 promoter (fragment): RNA polymerase III promoter for human U6 snRNA
   4630..5218    +  misc_feature   WPRE: woodchuck hepatitis virus posttranscriptional regulatory element
   5269..5288    +  misc_feature   cPPT/CTS (fragment): central polypurine tract and central termination sequence of HIV-1
   5290..5523    +  LTR            3' LTR (ΔU3): self-inactivating 3' long terminal repeat (LTR) from HIV-1
   5601..5722    +  polyA_signal   SV40 poly(A) signal: SV40 polyadenylation signal
   5762..5897    +  rep_origin     SV40 ori: SV40 origin of replication
   5918..5936    -  promoter       T7 promoter: promoter for bacteriophage T7 RNA polymerase
   5944..6099    +  CDS            lacZα (fragment): LacZα fragment of β-galactosidase; lacZ fragment
   6104..6532    +  rep_origin     f1 ori (sequence partly withheld): f1 bacteriophage origin of replication; arrow indicates direction of (+) strand synthesis
   6585..6689    +  promoter       AmpR promoter: bla
   6690..7550    +  CDS            AmpR: β-lactamase; bla; confers resistance to ampicillin, carbenicillin, and related antibiotics
   7721..8309    +  rep_origin     ori: high-copy-number ColE1/pMB1/pBR322/pUC origin of replication
   8492..8584    +  CDS            lacI (fragment): lac repressor; lacI; The lac repressor binds to the lac operator to inhibit transcription in E. coli. This inhibition can be relieved by adding lactose or isopropyl-β-D-thiogalactopyranoside (IPTG).
   8597..8618    +  protein_bind   CAP binding site: CAP binding activates transcription in the presence of cAMP. E. coli catabolite activator protein
   8633..8663    +  promoter       lac promoter: promoter for the E. coli lac operon
   8671..8687    +  protein_bind   lac operator: The lac repressor binds to the lac operator to inhibit transcription in E. coli. This inhibition can be relieved by adding lactose or isopropyl-β-D-thiogalactopyranoside (IPTG). lac repressor encoded by lacI
   8732..8750    +  promoter       T3 promoter: promoter for bacteriophage T3 RNA polymerase
