[The description below was written by a language model from this plasmid's Addgene catalogue record and pLannotate feature annotations shown in this document.]
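Description:
TFORF2418 is a lentiviral mammalian expression plasmid built on the pLX_TRC317 backbone and belongs to a barcoded transcription factor ORF collection. It carries a short human ZNF268 open reading frame (about 0.5 kb, corresponding to a specific transcript isoform rather than the full-length zinc finger protein) under the strong constitutive EF-1α promoter. According to the record, each clone in the collection also carries a unique 24-bp barcode so that the transcription factor can be identified in pooled overexpression screens. The barcode is not annotated as a separate feature, and its position is not stated. In bacteria the plasmid is maintained by a high-copy ColE1/pUC-type origin and selected with ampicillin through the β-lactamase gene. An f1 origin and remnants of a lac/T7/T3 cloning region are also present in the backbone.

The viral portion has a third-generation, self-inactivating layout. An RSV promoter drives a truncated HIV-1 5' LTR, followed by the Ψ packaging signal with a partial gag sequence and the Rev response element, which supports nuclear export of the genomic RNA. Next comes an SV40 promoter–driven puromycin N-acetyltransferase cassette for selecting transduced cells. A cPPT/CTS element, which aids nuclear import, precedes the EF-1α–ZNF268 unit. A WPRE downstream of the ORF enhances transcript stability and expression, and the ΔU3 3' LTR followed by an SV40 polyadenylation signal closes the cassette. The short U6 promoter fragment annotated between the ORF and the WPRE is probably residual or linker sequence rather than a functional Pol III unit. The depositor notes that the plasmid can recombine. The construct is used to make lentivirus for stable ZNF268 overexpression, either on its own or within pooled screens of directed differentiation.
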