Addgene plasmid #142419: TFORF2418
Purpose: Lentiviral vector for overexpressing transcription factor ORFs with unique 24-bp barcodes. Barcodes facilitate identification of transcription factors in pooled screens.
Depositing lab: Feng Zhang. Depositing organization: Broad Institute. Publication: A transcription factor atlas of directed differentiation. Joung J, Ma S, Tay T, Geiger-Schuller KR, Kirchgatterer PC, Verdine VK, Guo B, Arias-Garcia MA, Allen WE, Singh A, Kuksenko O, Abudayyeh OO, Gootenberg JS, Fu Z, Macrae RK, Buenrostro JD, Regev A, Zhang F. Cell. 2023 Jan 5;186(1):209-229.e26. doi: 10.1016/j.cell.2022.11.026. PubMed 36608654.
Backbone
  Vector backbone: pLX_TRC317
  Backbone manufacturer: Broad Institute Genetic Perturbation Platform
  Backbone size w/o insert (bp): 8264
  Vector type: Mammalian Expression, Lentiviral
  Selectable markers: Puromycin
Growth in bacteria
  Bacterial resistance: Ampicillin, 100 μg/mL
  Growth temperature: 37°C
  Growth strain: NEB Stable
  Copy number: High Copy
Gene/Insert
  Gene/Insert name: ZNF268
  Species: H. sapiens (human)
  Insert size (bp): 509
  Entrez Gene: ZNF268 (a.k.a. HZF3)
  Promoter: EF1a
  Cloning method: Unknown
  Sequencing primers: 5′ GGGTGGAGACTGAAGTTAGGCCAG; 3′ CACATAGCGTAAAAGGAGCAACATAG
Terms and licenses: Academic/Nonprofit Terms; Industry Terms: Not Available to Industry
Depositor comments: NM_001165883,ENST00000539248 . The transcription factor ORF portion of this plasmid was synthesized by Genewiz. Please test multiple small colonies in case of plasmid recombination. To make this collection available in a timely manner, a portion of this collection was not fully sequenced by Addgene. If an Addgene verified full plasmid sequence is not available, please contact us prior to placing an order to request the full sequence.
How to cite: TFORF2418 was a gift from Feng Zhang (Addgene plasmid # 142419 ; http://n2t.net/addgene:142419 ; RRID:Addgene_142419)
