>Addgene plasmid #142419 | TFORF2418 | depositor partial sequence | sequence record 279395 | Insert
ACCGCCACCATGGCCACCAGGGTCCGGACAGCTTCTATTTGGGTCCCACCTCTCCAAGAACGAAACAGTT
CATGGGATAGGATCAGAAAGCTCCAAGGTCAGGAATCCATCTTGGGCCAAGGGACTCCTGGTCTGCAACC
TCTCCCTGGAACACCCAGGCAGAAGCAGAAGAGTCGCAGAATAGAGAAAGTCCTAGAGTGGCTGTTTATT
TCCCAAGAGCAGCCAAAAATCACCAAGTCCTGGACACAGTCTGGAAAATTGATGATCTTATGGATTGGCA
TCAGGAAAATAAAGACAAGCTGGGAAGTACGGCAAAAAGCTTTGAATGCACTACATTTGGAAAACTATGT
CTTCTTAGTACAAAGTATCTTTCAAGACAAAAACCTCATAAATGTGGCACGCATGGAAAGAGTTTAGTAA
TGAACTAGTCCGTAACTTGAAAGTATTTCGATTTCTTGGCTTTATATATCTTGTGGAAAGGACGAAGTGA
TGTCGTCACTCTTGTATGA
