>Addgene plasmid #142419 | TFORF2418 | depositor partial sequence | sequence record 279396 | Barcode
AGTGATGTCGTCACTCTTGTATGA
